Addgene plasmid #238967: pAAV_hSyn1_HyPer7_cyto
Purpose: Mammalian neurons HyPer7 expression
Depositing lab: Dmitry Bilan. Depositing organization: Shemyakin-Ovchinnikov Institute of Bioorganic Chemistry. Publication: In vivo dynamics of acidosis and oxidative stress in the acute phase of an ischemic stroke in a rodent model. Kelmanson IV, Shokhina AG, Kotova DA, Pochechuev MS, Ivanova AD, Kostyuk AI, Panova AS, Borodinova AA, Solotenkov MA, Stepanov EA, Raevskii RI, Moshchenko AA, Pak VV, Ermakova YG, van Belle GJC, Tarabykin V, Balaban PM, Fedotov IV, Fedotov AB, Conrad M, Bogeski I, Katschinski DM, Doeppner TR, Bahr M, Zheltikov AM, Belousov VV, Bilan DS. Redox Biol. 2021 Nov 3;48:102178. doi: 10.1016/j.redox.2021.102178. PubMed 34773835.
Backbone
  Vector backbone: pAAV9
  Vector type: Mammalian Expression, AAV
Growth in bacteria
  Bacterial resistance: Ampicillin, 100 μg/mL
  Growth temperature: 37°C
  Growth strain: NEB Stable
  Copy number: High Copy
Gene/Insert
  Gene/Insert name: HyPer7
  Species: Synthetic
  Promoter: hSyn1
  Cloning method: Restriction Enzyme; 5′ cloning site Unknown (unknown if destroyed)
Terms and licenses: Academic/Nonprofit Terms; Industry Terms: Not Available to Industry
Depositor comments: Also named pAAV9_hSyn1_HyPer7_cyto in Kelmanson et al. 2021.
How to cite: pAAV_hSyn1_HyPer7_cyto was a gift from Dmitry Bilan (Addgene plasmid # 238967 ; http://n2t.net/addgene:238967 ; RRID:Addgene_238967)
