[The description below was written by a language model from this plasmid's Addgene catalogue record and pLannotate feature annotations shown in this document.]
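Description:
pAAV_hSyn1_HyPer7_cyto is an adeno-associated virus transfer plasmid (backbone listed as pAAV9; vector type mammalian expression/AAV) of about 5.6 kb, built to express the synthetic HyPer7 sensor in mammalian neurons. It is propagated in E. coli through a high-copy ColE1/pUC-type origin and selected with ampicillin via the bla gene under its own promoter. An f1 phage origin and short remnants of pBR322 bom and rop sequences are also present in the backbone. A recombination-deficient host strain is recorded, which is usual for plasmids carrying repeat-rich ITRs.

The expression cassette lies between AAV2 inverted terminal repeats, the cis elements needed for replication and packaging of the genome into AAV particles. The annotation finds a full ITR on the 3′ side but only two short fragments on the 5′ side, which may reflect the difficulty of sequencing or annotating ITRs rather than a real truncation. Within the cassette, a CMV immediate-early enhancer sits directly upstream of the human synapsin I promoter, which confers neuron-specific transcription, and a human growth hormone polyadenylation signal terminates the transcript.

The only coding feature called between promoter and poly(A) is a GFP-like "cEGFP" match. This is consistent with HyPer7 being a genetically encoded hydrogen peroxide indicator built around a circularly permuted fluorescent protein, with the flanking unannotated sequence presumably holding the peroxide-sensing domain. The "cyto" suffix implies untargeted cytosolic expression, and no localisation signal is annotated. The associated publication concerns in vivo dynamics of acidosis and oxidative stress in a rodent model of ischemic stroke, which suggests use in viral delivery for neuronal redox imaging.
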