Features (pLannotate 1.2.2; 14 found; start..end, strand, type, name):
     12..39      +  repeat_region  AAV2 ITR (fragment): inverted terminal repeat of adeno-associated virus serotype 2 inverted
     68..95      +  repeat_region  AAV2 ITR (fragment): inverted terminal repeat of adeno-associated virus serotype 2 inverted
    145..448     +  enhancer       CMV enhancer: human cytomegalovirus immediate early enhancer
    456..903     +  promoter       hSyn promoter: human synapsin I promoter; confers neuron-specific expression (Kügler et al., 2003)
   1321..2046    +  CDS            cEGFP: cEGFP is a basic (constitutively fluorescent) green fluorescent protein published in 2008, derived from Aequorea victoria.
   2392..2868    +  polyA_signal   hGH poly(A) signal: human growth hormone polyadenylation signal
   2908..3048    +  repeat_region  AAV2 ITR: inverted terminal repeat of adeno-associated virus serotype 2 inverted
   3053..3104    -  misc_feature   bom (fragment): basis of mobility region from pBR322
   3123..3578    +  rep_origin     f1 ori (sequence partly withheld): f1 bacteriophage origin of replication; arrow indicates direction of (+) strand synthesis
   3579..3628    -  misc_feature   bom (fragment): basis of mobility region from pBR322
   3730..3765    -  CDS            rop (fragment): Rop protein, which maintains plasmids at low copy number; rop
   3860..3964    +  promoter       AmpR promoter: bla
   3965..4825    +  CDS            AmpR: β-lactamase; bla; confers resistance to ampicillin, carbenicillin, and related antibiotics
   4996..5584    +  rep_origin     ori: high-copy-number ColE1/pMB1/pBR322/pUC origin of replication
>Addgene plasmid #238967 | pAAV_hSyn1_HyPer7_cyto | addgene full sequence | sequence record 483536 | Addgene NGS Result
CCTGCAGGCAGCTGCGCGCTCGCTCGCTCACTGAGGCCGCCCGGGCGTCGGGCGACCTTTGGTCGCCCGG
CCTCAGTGAGCGAGCGAGCGCGCAGAGAGGGAGTGGCCAACTCCATCACTAGGGGTTCCTGCGGCCGCAC
GCGTCGTTACATAACTTACGGTAAATGGCCCGCCTGGCTGACCGCCCAACGACCCCCGCCCATTGACGTC
AATAATGACGTATGTTCCCATAGTAACGCCAATAGGGACTTTCCATTGACGTCAATGGGTGGAGTATTTA
CGGTAAACTGCCCACTTGGCAGTACATCAAGTGTATCATATGCCAAGTACGCCCCCTATTGACGTCAATG
ACGGTAAATGGCCCGCCTGGCATTATGCCCAGTACATGACCTTATGGGACTTTCCTACTTGGCAGTACAT
CTACGTATTAGTCATCGCTATTACCATGGCTCGAGAGTGCAAGTGGGTTTTAGGACCAGGATGAGGCGGG
GTGGGGGTGCCTACCTGACGACCGACCCCGACCCACTGGACAAGCACCCAACCCCCATTCCCCAAATTGC
GCATCCCCTATCAGAGAGGGGGAGGGGAAACAGGATGCGGCGAGGCGCGTGCGCACTGCCAGCTTCAGCA
CCGCGGACAGTGCCTTCGCCCCCGCCTGGCGGCGCGCGCCACCGCCGCCTCAGCACTGAAGGCGCGCTGA
CGTCACTCGCCGGTCCCCCGCAAACTCCCCTTCCCGGCCACCTTGGTCGCGTCCGCGCCGCCGCCGGCCC
AGCCGGACCGCACCACGCGAGGCGCGAGATAGGGGGGCACGGGCGCGACCATCTGCGCTGCGGCGCCGGC
GACTCAGCGCTGCCTCAGTCTGCGGTGGGCAGCGGAGGAGTCGTGTCGTGCCTGAGAGCGCAGGAATTCG
CCACCATGCACCTGGCTAATGAGGAGCAAAACGAATTGGAAGGTGCTTTTAAGCTGGGCTTGATCTTTAC
CGTCGCCCCGTACTTGCTGCCTAAGTTGATCGTCAGCCTGCGCCGCACCGCCCCGAAGATGCCTTTGATG
TTGGAGGAGAATTACACCCACACCCTTACCGAGTCACTGAAACGCGGCGACGTTGACGCCATCATTGTGG
CAGAGCCGTTTCAAGAGCCGGGTATTGTGACTGAACCTTTGTATGACGAGCCGTTTTTCGTTATCGTTCC
GAAGGGCCATAGCTTCGAGGAGTTGGATGCCGTTAGCCCTCGCATGTTGGGCGAAGAACAAGTTCTGCTT
CTGACCGAGGGCAACTGTATGCGTGACCAGGTGCTTAGCTCCGCCGGCTTCAACAGCAACAACGTCTATA
TCATGGCCGACAAGCAGAAGAACGGCATCAAGGCCAACTTCAAGATCCGCCACAACGTCGAGGACGGCAG
CGTGCAGCTCGCCGACCACTACCAGCAGAACACCCCCATCGGCGACGGCCCCGTGCTGCTGCCCGACAAC
CACTACCTGAGCTTCCAGTCCGTCCTGAGCAAAGACCCCAACGAGAAGCGCGATCACATGGTCCTGCTGG
AGTTCGTGACCGCCGCCGGGATCACTCTCGGCATGGACGAGCTGTACAACGTGGATGGCGGTAGCGGTGG
CACCGGCAGCAAGGGCGAGGAGCTGTTCACCGGGGTGGTGCCCATCCTGGTCGAGCTGGACGGCGACGTA
AACGGCCACAAGTTCAGCGTGTCCGGCGAGGGCGAGGGCGATGCCACCTACGGCAAGCTGACCCTGAAGC
TGATCTGCACCACTGGCAAGCTGCCCGTGCCCTGGCCCACCCTCGTGACCACCCTCAGCTACGGCCTGAA
GTGCTTCGCCCGCTACCCCGACCACATGAAGCAGCACGACTTCTTCAAGTCCGCCATGCCCGAAGGCTAC
GTCCAGGAGCGCACCATCTTCTTCAAGGACGACGGCAACTACAAGACCCGCGCCGAGGTGAAGTTCGAGG
GCGACACCCTGGTGAACCGCATCGAGCTGAAGGGCATCGGCTTCAAGGAGGACGGCAACATCCTGGGGCA
CAAGCTGGAGTACAACGGCCCCAGTTGCAGCGAGCTTGCCGCCAAACAGCGCATTCAGGGTCTCACCAAC
ACCCTTCAAGGCTCAAGCATCAATACCATCCGCCACATGGTTGCCAGTGGCTTGGCAATCAGCGTCTTGC
CTGCCACTGCCCTTACCGAAAACGACCACATGCTGTTTAGCATTATCCCGTTTGAAGGCACCCCGCCTAG
CCGCCGCGTTGTCCTGGCCTATCGCCGCAACTTTGTCCGCCCTAAGGCCCTTTCAGCCATGAAAGCCGCA
ATTATGCAAAGCCAACTGCATGGTGTTAGCTTCATCTGCGATTGAAAGCTTGCCTCGAGCAGCGCTGCTC
GAGAGATCTACGGGTGGCATCCCTGTGACCCCTCCCCAGTGCCTCTCCTGGCCCTGGAAGTTGCCACTCC
AGTGCCCACCAGCCTTGTCCTAATAAAATTAAGTTGCATCATTTTGTCTGACTAGGTGTCCTTCTATAAT
ATTATGGGGTGGAGGGGGGTGGTATGGAGCAAGGGGCAAGTTGGGAAGACAACCTGTAGGGCCTGCGGGG
TCTATTGGGAACCAAGCTGGAGTGCAGTGGCACAATCTTGGCTCACTGCAATCTCCGCCTCCTGGGTTCA
AGCGATTCTCCTGCCTCAGCCTCCCGAGTTGTTGGGATTCCAGGCATGCATGACCAGGCTCAGCTAATTT
TTGTTTTTTTGGTAGAGACGGGGTTTCACCATATTGGCCAGGCTGGTCTCCAACTCCTAATCTCAGGTGA
TCTACCCACCTTGGCCTCCCAAATTGCTGGGATTACAGGCGTGAACCACTGCTCCCTTCCCTGTCCTTCT
GATTTTGTAGGTAACCACGTGCGGACCGAGCGGCCGCAGGAACCCCTAGTGATGGAGTTGGCCACTCCCT
CTCTGCGCGCTCGCTCGCTCACTGAGGCCGGGCGACCAAAGGTCGCCCGACGCCCGGGCTTTGCCCGGGC
GGCCTCAGTGAGCGAGCGAGCGCGCAGCTGCCTGCAGGGGCGCCTGATGCGGTATTTTCTCCTTACGCAT
CTGTGCGGTATTTCACACCGCATA
[95 nt withheld, positions 3105-3199]
T
[46 nt withheld, positions 3201-3246]
C
[141 nt withheld, positions 3248-3388]
CCTTTGACGTTGGAGTCCACGTTCTTT
[37 nt withheld, positions 3416-3452]
ACTCTATCTCGGGCTATTCTTTTGATTTATAAGGGATTTTGCCGATTTCGGTCTATTGGTTAAAAAATGA
GCTGATTTAACAAAAATTTAACGCGAATTTTAACAAAATATTAACGTTTACAATTTTATGGTGCACTCTC
AGTACAATCTGCTCTGATGCCGCATAGTTAAGCCAGCCCCGACACCCGCCAACACCCGCTGACGCGCCCT
GACGGGCTTGTCTGCTCCCGGCATCCGCTTACAGACAAGCTGTGACCGTCTCCGGGAGCTGCATGTGTCA
GAGGTTTTCACCGTCATCACCGAAACGCGCGAGACGAAAGGGCCTCGTGATACGCCTATTTTTATAGGTT
AATGTCATGATAATAATGGTTTCTTAGACGTCAGGTGGCACTTTTCGGGGAAATGTGCGCGGAACCCCTA
TTTGTTTATTTTTCTAAATACATTCAAATATGTATCCGCTCATGAGACAATAACCCTGATAAATGCTTCA
ATAATATTGAAAAAGGAAGAGTATGAGTATTCAACATTTCCGTGTCGCCCTTATTCCCTTTTTTGCGGCA
TTTTGCCTTCCTGTTTTTGCTCACCCAGAAACGCTGGTGAAAGTAAAAGATGCTGAAGATCAGTTGGGTG
CACGAGTGGGTTACATCGAACTGGATCTCAACAGCGGTAAGATCCTTGAGAGTTTTCGCCCCGAAGAACG
TTTTCCAATGATGAGCACTTTTAAAGTTCTGCTATGTGGCGCGGTATTATCCCGTATTGACGCCGGGCAA
GAGCAACTCGGTCGCCGCATACACTATTCTCAGAATGACTTGGTTGAGTACTCACCAGTCACAGAAAAGC
ATCTTACGGATGGCATGACAGTAAGAGAATTATGCAGTGCTGCCATAACCATGAGTGATAACACTGCGGC
CAACTTACTTCTGACAACGATCGGAGGACCGAAGGAGCTAACCGCTTTTTTGCACAACATGGGGGATCAT
GTAACTCGCCTTGATCGTTGGGAACCGGAGCTGAATGAAGCCATACCAAACGACGAGCGTGACACCACGA
TGCCTGTAGCAATGGCAACAACGTTGCGCAAACTATTAACTGGCGAACTACTTACTCTAGCTTCCCGGCA
ACAATTAATAGACTGGATGGAGGCGGATAAAGTTGCAGGACCACTTCTGCGCTCGGCCCTTCCGGCTGGC
TGGTTTATTGCTGATAAATCTGGAGCCGGTGAGCGTGGGTCTCGCGGTATCATTGCAGCACTGGGGCCAG
ATGGTAAGCCCTCCCGTATCGTAGTTATCTACACGACGGGGAGTCAGGCAACTATGGATGAACGAAATAG
ACAGATCGCTGAGATAGGTGCCTCACTGATTAAGCATTGGTAACTGTCAGACCAAGTTTACTCATATATA
CTTTAGATTGATTTAAAACTTCATTTTTAATTTAAAAGGATCTAGGTGAAGATCCTTTTTGATAATCTCA
TGACCAAAATCCCTTAACGTGAGTTTTCGTTCCACTGAGCGTCAGACCCCGTAGAAAAGATCAAAGGATC
TTCTTGAGATCCTTTTTTTCTGCGCGTAATCTGCTGCTTGCAAACAAAAAAACCACCGCTACCAGCGGTG
GTTTGTTTGCCGGATCAAGAGCTACCAACTCTTTTTCCGAAGGTAACTGGCTTCAGCAGAGCGCAGATAC
CAAATACTGTTCTTCTAGTGTAGCCGTAGTTAGGCCACCACTTCAAGAACTCTGTAGCACCGCCTACATA
CCTCGCTCTGCTAATCCTGTTACCAGTGGCTGCTGCCAGTGGCGATAAGTCGTGTCTTACCGGGTTGGAC
TCAAGACGATAGTTACCGGATAAGGCGCAGCGGTCGGGCTGAACGGGGGGTTCGTGCACACAGCCCAGCT
TGGAGCGAACGACCTACACCGAACTGAGATACCTACAGCGTGAGCTATGAGAAAGCGCCACGCTTCCCGA
AGGGAGAAAGGCGGACAGGTATCCGGTAAGCGGCAGGGTCGGAACAGGAGAGCGCACGAGGGAGCTTCCA
GGGGGAAACGCCTGGTATCTTTATAGTCCTGTCGGGTTTCGCCACCTCTGACTTGAGCGTCGATTTTTGT
GATGCTCGTCAGGGGGGCGGAGCCTATGGAAAAACGCCAGCAACGCGGCCTTTTTACGGTTCCTGGCCTT
TTGCTGGCCTTTTGCTCACATGT
